Addgene plasmid #170272: pG12-Rluc8
Purpose: Renilla reniformisluciferase (RLuc8) expression in mammlian cells. Reporter plasmid.
Depositing lab: Vladislav Verkhusha. Depositing organization: Albert Einstein College of Medicine. Publication: Single-component near-infrared optogenetic systems for gene transcription regulation. Kaberniuk AA, Baloban M, Monakhov MV, Shcherbakova DM, Verkhusha VV. Nat Commun. 2021 Jun 23;12(1):3859. doi: 10.1038/s41467-021-24212-7. PubMed 34162879.
Backbone
  Vector backbone: pG12
  Backbone manufacturer: GeneScript
  Backbone size w/o insert (bp): 4108
  Vector type: Mammalian Expression
Growth in bacteria
  Bacterial resistance: Ampicillin, 100 μg/mL
  Growth temperature: 37°C
  Growth strain: DH5alpha
  Copy number: Unknown
Gene/Insert
  Gene/Insert name: RLuc8
  Species: Renilla reniformis
  Insert size (bp): 936
  Promoter: 12xUAS with TATA-box minimal promoter
  Cloning method: Restriction Enzyme; 5′ cloning site AgeI (not destroyed); 3′ cloning site NotI (not destroyed)
  Sequencing primers: 5′ Amp-R
Terms and licenses: Academic/Nonprofit Terms; Industry Terms: Not Available to Industry
How to cite: pG12-Rluc8 was a gift from Vladislav Verkhusha (Addgene plasmid # 170272 ; http://n2t.net/addgene:170272 ; RRID:Addgene_170272)
