[The description below was written by a language model from this plasmid's Addgene catalogue record and pLannotate feature annotations shown in this document.]
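Description:
pG12-Rluc8 is a mammalian expression reporter plasmid of about 5 kb, built on the pG12 backbone, in which a Gal4-responsive synthetic promoter controls the Renilla reniformis luciferase variant RLuc8. It is propagated in E. coli using a high-copy ColE1/pUC-type origin and selected with ampicillin through a β-lactamase gene driven by its own promoter. Short remnants of rop, bom and lacI are annotated in the backbone, apparently leftovers of the pBR322-type lineage rather than working elements. No mammalian selection marker is recorded, which is consistent with use by transient transfection.

The regulatory region is listed as 12xUAS with a TATA-box minimal promoter. The feature table shows this as four adjacent blocks of Gal4-binding UAS repeats followed by a minP fragment. A minimal promoter of this kind has low basal activity, so transcription depends on a Gal4 DNA-binding-domain fusion activator supplied in trans. The RLuc8 coding sequence of roughly 930 bp sits immediately downstream, cloned between AgeI and NotI sites that were both preserved. After the luciferase come a partial chloramphenicol acetyltransferase sequence, probably a remnant of an earlier CAT reporter, and an SV40 segment containing the small t intron, T-antigen fragments and the SV40 polyadenylation signal, which provides splicing and 3′ end processing. SP6 and T7 phage promoters flank the cassette.

The associated publication describes single-component near-infrared optogenetic systems for regulating gene transcription. In that setting, the plasmid provides a bioluminescent readout of Gal4/UAS-driven transcriptional activation in mammalian cells.
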