Features (pLannotate 1.2.2; 20 found; start..end, strand, type, name):
     15..33      +  promoter       SP6 promoter: promoter for bacteriophage SP6 RNA polymerase
     53..109     +  protein_bind   5X UAS (fragment): five tandem copies of the "ScaI site" 17-mer CGGAGTACTGTCCTCCG, an upstream activating sequence (UAS) that efficiently binds yeast Gal4 (Webster et al., 1988; Pfeiffer et al., 2010) GAL4
    118..176     +  protein_bind   5X UAS (fragment): five tandem copies of the "ScaI site" 17-mer CGGAGTACTGTCCTCCG, an upstream activating sequence (UAS) that efficiently binds yeast Gal4 (Webster et al., 1988; Pfeiffer et al., 2010) GAL4
    185..243     +  protein_bind   5X UAS (fragment): five tandem copies of the "ScaI site" 17-mer CGGAGTACTGTCCTCCG, an upstream activating sequence (UAS) that efficiently binds yeast Gal4 (Webster et al., 1988; Pfeiffer et al., 2010) GAL4
    252..308     +  protein_bind   5X UAS (fragment): five tandem copies of the "ScaI site" 17-mer CGGAGTACTGTCCTCCG, an upstream activating sequence (UAS) that efficiently binds yeast Gal4 (Webster et al., 1988; Pfeiffer et al., 2010) GAL4
    326..343     +  promoter       minP (fragment): minimal TATA-box promoter with low basal activity
    365..1294    +  CDS            LUCI_RENRE: Experimental evidence at protein level: Swiss-Prot protein existence level 1. Upon binding the substrate, the enzyme catalyzes an oxygenation, producing a very short-lived hydroperoxide that cyclizes into a dioxetanone structure, which collapses, releasing a CO(2) molecule. The spontaneous breakdown of the dioxetanone releases the energy (about 50 kcal/mole) that is necessary to generate the excited state of the coelenteramide product, which is the singlet form of the monoanion. In vivo the product undergoes the process of nonradiative energy transfer to an accessory protein, a green fluoresce
   1313..1759    +  CDS            CmR (fragment): chloramphenicol acetyltransferase; cat; confers resistance to chloramphenicol
   1850..1924    +  CDS            small t antigen (fragment): SV40 (simian virus 40) small t antigen
   1926..1991    +  intron         small t intron: SV40 (simian virus 40) small t antigen intron
   2121..2141    +  CDS            SV40 NLS: nuclear localization signal of SV40 (simian virus 40) large T antigen
   2460..2543    +  CDS            large T antigen (fragment): large T antigen from SV40 (simian virus 40)
   2566..2700    +  polyA_signal   SV40 poly(A) signal: SV40 polyadenylation signal
   2711..2729    -  promoter       T7 promoter: promoter for bacteriophage T7 RNA polymerase
   2751..2804    -  CDS            lacI (fragment): lac repressor; lacI; The lac repressor binds to the lac operator to inhibit transcription in E. coli. This inhibition can be relieved by adding lactose or isopropyl-β-D-thiogalactopyranoside (IPTG).
   2987..3575    -  rep_origin     ori: high-copy-number ColE1/pMB1/pBR322/pUC origin of replication
   3746..4606    -  CDS            AmpR: β-lactamase; bla; confers resistance to ampicillin, carbenicillin, and related antibiotics
   4607..4711    -  promoter       AmpR promoter: bla
   4806..4841    +  CDS            rop (fragment): Rop protein, which maintains plasmids at low copy number; rop
   4943..4994    +  misc_feature   bom (fragment): basis of mobility region from pBR322
>Addgene plasmid #170272 | pG12-Rluc8 | addgene full sequence | sequence record 334944 | Addgene NGS Result
ATCATACACATACGATTTAGGTGACACTATAGAACTCGAGCAGCTGAAGCTTCGGAGTACTGTCCTCCGA
GCGGAGTACTGTCCTCCGAGCGGAGTACTGTCCTCCGAGTCGACTCTAGCGGAGTACTGTCCTCCGAGCG
GAGTACTGTCCTCCGAGCGGAGTACTGTCCTCCGAGTCGACTCTAGCGGAGTACTGTCCTCCGAGCGGAG
TACTGTCCTCCGAGCGGAGTACTGTCCTCCGAGTCGACTCTAGCGGAGTACTGTCCTCCGAGCGGAGTAC
TGTCCTCCGAGCGGAGTACTGTCCTCCGGCTAGTAGCGGAGACTCTAGAGGGTATATAATGGATCCCCGG
GTACCCGGGGATCCACCATGAAGGTGTACGACCCCGAGCAGAGGAAGAGGATGATCACCGGCCCCCAGTG
GTGGGCCAGGTGCAAGCAGATGAACGTGCTGGACAGCTTCATCAACTACTACGACAGCGAGAAGCACGCC
GAGAACGCCGTGATCTTCCTGCACGGCAACGCCACTAGCAGCTACCTGTGGAGGCACGTGGTGCCCCACA
TCGAGCCCGTGGCCAGGTGCATCATCCCCGATCTGATCGGCATGGGCAAGAGCGGCAAGAGCGGCAACGG
CAGCTACAGGCTGCTGGACCACTACAAGTACCTGACCGCCTGGTTCGAGCTTCTGAACCTGCCCAAGAAG
ATCATCTTCGTGGGCCACGACTGGGGCGCCGCCCTGGCCTTCCACTACGCCTACGAGCACCAGGACAGGA
TCAAGGCCATCGTGCACATGGAGAGCGTGGTGGACGTGATCGAGAGCTGGGACGAGTGGCCAGACATCGA
GGAGGACATCGCCCTGATCAAGAGCGAGGAGGGCGAGAAGATGGTGCTGGAGAACAACTTCTTCGTGGAG
ACCGTGCTGCCCAGCAAGATCATGAGAAAGCTGGAGCCCGAGGAGTTCGCCGCCTACCTGGAGCCCTTCA
AGGAGAAGGGCGAGGTGAGAAGACCCACCCTGAGCTGGCCCAGAGAGATCCCCCTGGTGAAGGGCGGCAA
GCCCGACGTGGTGCAGATCGTGAGAAACTACAACGCCTACCTGAGAGCCAGCGACGACCTGCCCAAGCTG
TTCATCGAGGGCGACCCCGGCTTCTTCAGCAACGCCATCGTGGAGGGCGCCAAGAAGTTCCCCAACACCG
AGTTCGTGAAGGTGAAGGGCCTGCACTTCCTCCAGGAGGACGCCCCCGACGAGATGGGCAAGTACATCAA
GAGCTTCGTGGAGAGAGTGCTGAAGAACGAGCAGTAAGCGGCCGCGACTCTAGAATTCCGTATGGCAATG
AAAGACGGTGAGCTGGTGATATGGGATAGTGTTCACCCTTGTTACACCGTTTTCCATGAGCAAACTGAAA
CGTTTTCATCGCTCTGGAGTGAATACCACGACGATTTCCGGCAGTTTCTACACATATATTCGCAAGATGT
GGCGTGTTACGGTGAAAACCTGGCCTATTTCCCTAAAGGGTTTATTGAGAATATGTTTTTCGTCTCAGCC
AATCCCTGGGTGAGTTTCACCAGTTTTGATTTAAACGTGGCCAATATGGACAACTTCTTCGCCCCCGTTT
TCACCATGGGCAAATATTATACGCAAGGCGACAAGGTGCTGATGCCGCTGGCGATTCAGGTTCATCATGC
CGTTTGTGATGGCTTCCATGTCGGCAGAATGCTTAATGAATTACAACAGTACTGCGATGAGTGGCAGGGC
GGGGCGTAATTTTTTTAAGGCAGTTATTGGTGCCCTTAAACGCCTGGTTGCTACGCCTGAATAAGTGATA
ATAAGCGGATGAATGGCAGAAATTCGCCGGATCTTTGTGAAGGAACCTTACTTCTGTGGTGTGACATAAT
TGGACAAACTACCTACAGAGATTTAAAGCTCTAAGGTAAATATAAAATTTTTAAGTGTATAATGTGTTAA
ACTACTGATTCTAATTGTTTGTGTATTTTAGATTCCAACCTATGGAACTGATGAATGGGAGCAGTGGTGG
AATGCCTTTAATGAGGAAAACCTGTTTTGCTCAGAAGAAATGCCATCTAGTGATGATGAGGCTACTGCTG
ACTCTCAACATTCTACTCCTCCAAAAAAGAAGAGAAAGGTAGAAGACCCCAAGGACTTTCCTTCAGAATT
GCTAAGTTTTTTGAGTCATGCTGTGTTTAGTAATAGAACTCTTGCTTGCTTTGCTATTTACACCACAAAG
GAAAAAGCTGCACTGCTATACAAGAAAATTATGGAAAAATATTCTGTAACCTTTATAAGTAGGCATAACA
GTTATAATCATAACATACTGTTTTTTCTTACTCCACACAGGCATAGAGTGTCTGCTATTAATAACTATGC
TCAAAAATTGTGTACCTTTAGCTTTTTAATTTGTAAAGGGGTTAATAAGGAATATTTGATGTATAGTGCC
TTGACTAGAGATCATAATCAGCCATACCACATTTGTAGAGGTTTTACTTGCTTTAAAAAACCTCCCACAC
CTCCCCCTGAACCTGAAACATAAAATGAATGCAATTGTTGTTGTTAACTTGTTTATTGCAGCTTATAATG
GTTACAAATAAAGCAATAGCATCACAAATTTCACAAATAAAGCATTTTTTTCACTGCATTCTAGTTGTGG
TTTGTCCAAACTCATCAATGTATCTTATCATGTCTGGATCTGCCGGTCTCCCTATAGTGAGTCGTATTAA
TTTCGATAAGCCAGGTTAACCTGCATTAATGAATCGGCCAACGCGCGGGGAGAGGCGGTTTGCGTATTGG
GCGCTCTTCCGCTTCCTCGCTCACTGACTCGCTGCGCTCGGTCGTTCGGCTGCGGCGAGCGGTATCAGCT
CACTCAAAGGCGGTAATACGGTTATCCACAGAATCAGGGGATAACGCAGGAAAGAACATGTGAGCAAAAG
GCCAGCAAAAGGCCAGGAACCGTAAAAAGGCCGCGTTGCTGGCGTTTTTCCATAGGCTCCGCCCCCCTGA
CGAGCATCACAAAAATCGACGCTCAAGTCAGAGGTGGCGAAACCCGACAGGACTATAAAGATACCAGGCG
TTTCCCCCTGGAAGCTCCCTCGTGCGCTCTCCTGTTCCGACCCTGCCGCTTACCGGATACCTGTCCGCCT
TTCTCCCTTCGGGAAGCGTGGCGCTTTCTCATAGCTCACGCTGTAGGTATCTCAGTTCGGTGTAGGTCGT
TCGCTCCAAGCTGGGCTGTGTGCACGAACCCCCCGTTCAGCCCGACCGCTGCGCCTTATCCGGTAACTAT
CGTCTTGAGTCCAACCCGGTAAGACACGACTTATCGCCACTGGCAGCAGCCACTGGTAACAGGATTAGCA
GAGCGAGGTATGTAGGCGGTGCTACAGAGTTCTTGAAGTGGTGGCCTAACTACGGCTACACTAGAAGAAC
AGTATTTGGTATCTGCGCTCTGCTGAAGCCAGTTACCTTCGGAAAAAGAGTTGGTAGCTCTTGATCCGGC
AAACAAACCACCGCTGGTAGCGGTGGTTTTTTTGTTTGCAAGCAGCAGATTACGCGCAGAAAAAAAGGAT
CTCAAGAAGATCCTTTGATCTTTTCTACGGGGTCTGACGCTCAGTGGAACGAAAACTCACGTTAAGGGAT
TTTGGTCATGAGATTATCAAAAAGGATCTTCACCTAGATCCTTTTAAATTAAAAATGAAGTTTTAAATCA
ATCTAAAGTATATATGAGTAAACTTGGTCTGACAGTTACCAATGCTTAATCAGTGAGGCACCTATCTCAG
CGATCTGTCTATTTCGTTCATCCATAGTTGCCTGACTCCCCGTCGTGTAGATAACTACGATACGGGAGGG
CTTACCATCTGGCCCCAGTGCTGCAATGATACCGCGAGACCCACGCTCACCGGCTCCAGATTTATCAGCA
ATAAACCAGCCAGCCGGAAGGGCCGAGCGCAGAAGTGGTCCTGCAACTTTATCCGCCTCCATCCAGTCTA
TTAATTGTTGCCGGGAAGCTAGAGTAAGTAGTTCGCCAGTTAATAGTTTGCGCAACGTTGTTGCCATTGC
TACAGGCATCGTGGTGTCACGCTCGTCGTTTGGTATGGCTTCATTCAGCTCCGGTTCCCAACGATCAAGG
CGAGTTACATGATCCCCCATGTTGTGCAAAAAAGCGGTTAGCTCCTTCGGTCCTCCGATCGTTGTCAGAA
GTAAGTTGGCCGCAGTGTTATCACTCATGGTTATGGCAGCACTGCATAATTCTCTTACTGTCATGCCATC
CGTAAGATGCTTTTCTGTGACTGGTGAGTACTCAACCAAGTCATTCTGAGAATAGTGTATGCGGCGACCG
AGTTGCTCTTGCCCGGCGTCAATACGGGATAATACCGCGCCACATAGCAGAACTTTAAAAGTGCTCATCA
TTGGAAAACGTTCTTCGGGGCGAAAACTCTCAAGGATCTTACCGCTGTTGAGATCCAGTTCGATGTAACC
CACTCGTGCACCCAACTGATCTTCAGCATCTTTTACTTTCACCAGCGTTTCTGGGTGAGCAAAAACAGGA
AGGCAAAATGCCGCAAAAAAGGGAATAAGGGCGACACGGAAATGTTGAATACTCATACTCTTCCTTTTTC
AATATTATTGAAGCATTTATCAGGGTTATTGTCTCATGAGCGGATACATATTTGAATGTATTTAGAAAAA
TAAACAAATAGGGGTTCCGCGCACATTTCCCCGAAAAGTGCCACCTGACGTCTAAGAAACCATTATTATC
ATGACATTAACCTATAAAAATAGGCGTATCACGAGGCCCTTTCGTCTCGCGCGTTTCGGTGATGACGGTG
AAAACCTCTGACACATGCAGCTCCCGGAGACGGTCACAGCTTGTCTGTAAGCGGATGCCGGGAGCAGACA
AGCCCGTCAGGGCGCGTCAGCGGGTGTTGGCGGGTGTCGGGGCTGGCTTAACTATGCGGCATCAGAGCAG
ATTGTACTGAGAGTGCACCATATGGACATATTGTCGTTAGAACGCGGCTACAATTAATACATAACCTTAT
GT
